>Addgene plasmid #62945 | pBS-KS-attB2-SA(1)-T2A-QF2-Hsp70 | depositor full sequence | sequence record 104073 | pBS-KS-attB2-SA(1)-T2A-QF2-Hsp70 sequence 5023 bps
GAAACCTGTCGTGCCAGCTGCATTAATGAATCGGCCAACGCGCGGGGAGAGGCGGTTTGCGTATTGGGCG
CTCTTCCGCTTCCTCGCTCACTGACTCGCTGCGCTCGGTCGTTCGGCTGCGGCGAGCGGTATCAGCTCAC
TCAAAGGCGGTAATACGGTTATCCACAGAATCAGGGGATAACGCAGGAAAGAACATGTGAGCAAAAGGCC
AGCAAAAGGCCAGGAACCGTAAAAAGGCCGCGTTGCTGGCGTTTTTCCATAGGCTCCGCCCCCCTGACGA
GCATCACAAAAATCGACGCTCAAGTCAGAGGTGGCGAAACCCGACAGGACTATAAAGATACCAGGCGTTT
CCCCCTGGAAGCTCCCTCGTGCGCTCTCCTGTTCCGACCCTGCCGCTTACCGGATACCTGTCCGCCTTTC
TCCCTTCGGGAAGCGTGGCGCTTTCTCATAGCTCACGCTGTAGGTATCTCAGTTCGGTGTAGGTCGTTCG
CTCCAAGCTGGGCTGTGTGCACGAACCCCCCGTTCAGCCCGACCGCTGCGCCTTATCCGGTAACTATCGT
CTTGAGTCCAACCCGGTAAGACACGACTTATCGCCACTGGCAGCAGCCACTGGTAACAGGATTAGCAGAG
CGAGGTATGTAGGCGGTGCTACAGAGTTCTTGAAGTGGTGGCCTAACTACGGCTACACTAGAAGGACAGT
ATTTGGTATCTGCGCTCTGCTGAAGCCAGTTACCTTCGGAAAAAGAGTTGGTAGCTCTTGATCCGGCAAA
CAAACCACCGCTGGTAGCGGTGGTTTTTTTGTTTGCAAGCAGCAGATTACGCGCAGAAAAAAAGGATCTC
AAGAAGATCCTTTGATCTTTTCTACGGGGTCTGACGCTCAGTGGAACGAAAACTCACGTTAAGGGATTTT
GGTCATGAGATTATCAAAAAGGATCTTCACCTAGATCCTTTTAAATTAAAAATGAAGTTTTAAATCAATC
TAAAGTATATATGAGTAAACTTGGTCTGACAGTTACCAATGCTTAATCAGTGAGGCACCTATCTCAGCGA
TCTGTCTATTTCGTTCATCCATAGTTGCCTGACTCCCCGTCGTGTAGATAACTACGATACGGGAGGGCTT
ACCATCTGGCCCCAGTGCTGCAATGATACCGCGAGACCCACGCTCACCGGCTCCAGATTTATCAGCAATA
AACCAGCCAGCCGGAAGGGCCGAGCGCAGAAGTGGTCCTGCAACTTTATCCGCCTCCATCCAGTCTATTA
ATTGTTGCCGGGAAGCTAGAGTAAGTAGTTCGCCAGTTAATAGTTTGCGCAACGTTGTTGCCATTGCTAC
AGGCATCGTGGTGTCACGCTCGTCGTTTGGTATGGCTTCATTCAGCTCCGGTTCCCAACGATCAAGGCGA
GTTACATGATCCCCCATGTTGTGCAAAAAAGCGGTTAGCTCCTTCGGTCCTCCGATCGTTGTCAGAAGTA
AGTTGGCCGCAGTGTTATCACTCATGGTTATGGCAGCACTGCATAATTCTCTTACTGTCATGCCATCCGT
AAGATGCTTTTCTGTGACTGGTGAGTACTCAACCAAGTCATTCTGAGAATAGTGTATGCGGCGACCGAGT
TGCTCTTGCCCGGCGTCAATACGGGATAATACCGCGCCACATAGCAGAACTTTAAAAGTGCTCATCATTG
GAAAACGTTCTTCGGGGCGAAAACTCTCAAGGATCTTACCGCTGTTGAGATCCAGTTCGATGTAACCCAC
TCGTGCACCCAACTGATCTTCAGCATCTTTTACTTTCACCAGCGTTTCTGGGTGAGCAAAAACAGGAAGG
CAAAATGCCGCAAAAAAGGGAATAAGGGCGACACGGAAATGTTGAATACTCATACTCTTCCTTTTTCAAT
ATTATTGAAGCATTTATCAGGGTTATTGTCTCATGAGCGGATACATATTTGAATGTATTTAGAAAAATAA
ACAAATAGGGGTTCCGCGCACATTTCCCCGAAAAGTGCCACCTAAATTGTAAGCGTTAATATTTTGTTAA
AATTCGCGTTAAATTTTTGTTAAATCAGCTCATTTTTTAACCAATAGGCCGAAATCGGCAAAATCCCTTA
TAAATCAAAAGAATAGACCGAGATAGGGT
[37 nt withheld, positions 2130-2166]
AAAGAACGTGGACTCCAACGTCAAAGG
[49 nt withheld, positions 2194-2242]
T
[91 nt withheld, positions 2244-2334]
G
[124 nt withheld, positions 2336-2459]
CCCATTCGCCATTCAGGCTGCGCAACTGTTGGGAAGGGCGATCGGTGCGGGCCTCTTCGCTATTACGCCA
GCTGGCGAAAGGGGGATGTGCTGCAAGGCGATTAAGTTGGGTAACGCCAGGGTTTTCCCAGTCACGACGT
TGTAAAACGACGGCCAGTGAGCGCGCGTAATACGACTCACTATAGGGCGAATTGGAGCTCGCTAGCGATG
TAGGTCACGGTCTCGAAGCCGCGGTGCGGGTGCCAGGGCGTGCCCTTGGGCTCCCCGGGCGCGTACTCCA
CCTCACCCATCTGGTCCATCATGATGGTCGACTCTAGAAGTCGATCCAACATGGCGACTTGTCCCATCCC
CGGCATGTTTAAATATACTAATTATTCTTGAACTAATTTTAATCAACCGATTTATCTCTCTTCCGCAGGT
GGCGGAGGTTCCGGTGGAAGCGGAGGTAGCGGCGGATCCGAGGGCCGCGGCAGCCTGCTGACCTGCGGCG
ATGTGGAGGAGAACCCCGGGCCCATGCCACCCAAGCGCAAAACGCTTAACGCTGCGGCTGAGGCTAACGC
TCATGCCGACGGACACGCCGACGGAAACGCCGACGGACACGTGGCCAATACGGCCGCGTCCTCGAATAAT
GCGAGGTTCGCTGATCTCACTAACATCGATACTCCGGGTCTGGGACCCACAACTACGACCCTGCTCGTGG
AACCAGCACGCTCAAAGCGTCAACGAGTGTCCCGCGCATGCGACCAGTGCCGTGCAGCCCGAGAGAAATG
CGACGGAATACAGCCTGCGTGTTTCCCGTGCGTTTCCCAGGGAAGGTCCTGCACTTATCAGGCTTCGCCG
AAAAAGAGGGGAGTTCAAACCGGTTATATTCGTACGCTGGAGCTCGCCCTCGCCTGGATGTTTGAAAATG
TCGCGCGTTCCGAAGATGCCTTGCATAACCTCCTCGTCCGTGACGCCGGACAAGGATCAGCTCTGCTCGT
TGGTAAAGATTCGCCGGCTGCCGAGCGACTCCATGCCCGTTGGGCTACTAGCCGTGTCAATAAGAGCATT
ACCCGCCTCCTCCGTCAGTTGGAGCTCCCTCCTACCGCCACGGCTACGGCCTCGATAATGCCGCACGTGA
TGGAGCAGCCTCTCAGTACCAGCATTAACCCCGTCAACGACCGCTTCAACGGTATTCCCAACCCCACTCC
GTATAACTCCGATGCAGCTCTCGATGCTATCACTCAGACCAACGATTATGGAAGCGTAAATACACATGGT
ATCCTCTCTACTTACCCGCCACCGGCTACGCACCTTAATGAAGCTTCCGTCGCTCTCGCTCCCGGTGGCG
CCCCCCCCCGACCGCCTCCTCCGTATGTTGACAGCACGACCAATCACCCGCCGTACCACTCGAATCTGGT
TCCAATGGCGAACTTTGGTTACTCGACCGTTGATTACGATGCCATGGTTGACGATTTGGCTAGCATTGAA
TACACGGACGCTGTGGATGTCGACCCACAGTTTATGACCAATCTGGGATTCGTTCCTGGATGTAACTTCT
CCGACATTAATACATACGAACAGTGACCTAGGTTAATTAATAAAATGAATCGTAGATACTGAAAAACCCC
GCAAGTTCACTTCAACTGTGCATCGTGCACCATCTCAATTTCTTTCATTTATACATCGTTTTGCCTTCTT
TTATGTAACTATACTCCTCTAAGTTTCAATCTTGGCCATGTAACCTCTGATCTATAGAATTTTTTAAATG
ACTAGAATTAATGCCCATCTTTTTTTTGGACCTAAATTCTTCATGAAAATATATTACGAGGGCTTATTCA
GAAGCTTATCGATACCGTCGACTAAAGCCAAATAGAAATTATTCAGTTCTGGCTTAAGTTTTTAAAAGTG
ATATTATTTATTTGGTTGTAACCAACCAAAAGAATGTAAATAACTAATACATAATTATGTTAGTTTTAAG
TTAGCAACAAATTGATTTTAGCTATATTAGCTACTTGGTTAATAAATAGAATATATTTATTTAAAGATAA
TTCGTTTTTATTGTCAGGGAGTGAGTTTGCTTAAAAACTCGTTTTTAATTAAAGATCCGGAGGTAGCGGT
GGAAGCGGAGGTTCCGGAGGTAAGTTATTGAACAATGGCATCAAATGCCTTCATCATCACTACCCTTTAG
CCCTTAAGACCCCACAATGACCTTACCCACTCAGAGAAAAAAGTAAATATGAAAGCCCATTTGAACTTCT
AAGCTTGTCGACCATCATGATGGACCAGATGGGTGAGGTGGAGTACGCGCCCGGGGAGCCCAAGGGCACG
CCCTGGCACCCGCACCGCGGCTTCGAGACCGTGACCTACATCATGCATGGTACCCAGCTTTTGTTCCCTT
TAGTGAGGGTTAATTGCGCGCTTGGCGTAATCATGGTCATAGCTGTTTCCTGTGTGAAATTGTTATCCGC
TCACAATTCCACACAACATACGAGCCGGAAGCATAAAGTGTAAAGCCTGGGGTGCCTAATGAGTGAGCTA
ACTCACATTAATTGCGTTGCGCTCACTGCCCGCTTTCCAGTCGG
Features (pLannotate 1.2.2; 14 found; start..end, strand, type, name):
    254..842     -  rep_origin     ori: high-copy-number ColE1/pMB1/pBR322/pUC origin of replication
   1013..1873    -  CDS            AmpR: β-lactamase; bla; confers resistance to ampicillin, carbenicillin, and related antibiotics
   1874..1978    -  promoter       AmpR promoter: bla
   2031..2459    -  rep_origin     f1 ori (sequence partly withheld): f1 bacteriophage origin of replication; arrow indicates direction of (+) strand synthesis
   2464..2619    -  CDS            lacZα (fragment): LacZα fragment of β-galactosidase; lacZ fragment
   2627..2645    +  promoter       T7 promoter: promoter for bacteriophage T7 RNA polymerase
   2681..2750    +  protein_bind   attB: attB site for the φC31 integrase (Groth et al., 2000) phage φC31 integrase
   4281..4301    +  misc_feature   MCS (fragment): pBluescript multiple cloning site
   4727..4796    -  protein_bind   attB: attB site for the φC31 integrase (Groth et al., 2000) phage φC31 integrase
   4836..4854    -  promoter       T3 promoter: promoter for bacteriophage T3 RNA polymerase
   4899..4915    -  protein_bind   lac operator: The lac repressor binds to the lac operator to inhibit transcription in E. coli. This inhibition can be relieved by adding lactose or isopropyl-β-D-thiogalactopyranoside (IPTG). lac repressor encoded by lacI
   4923..4953    -  promoter       lac promoter: promoter for the E. coli lac operon
   4968..4989    -  protein_bind   CAP binding site: CAP binding activates transcription in the presence of cAMP. E. coli catabolite activator protein
   5002..71      -  CDS            lacI (fragment) (across the origin): lac repressor; lacI; The lac repressor binds to the lac operator to inhibit transcription in E. coli. This inhibition can be relieved by adding lactose or isopropyl-β-D-thiogalactopyranoside (IPTG).
