[The description below was written by a language model from this plasmid's Addgene catalogue record and pLannotate feature annotations shown in this document.]
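Description:
pBS-KS-attB2-SA(1)-T2A-QF2-Hsp70 is a 5,023 bp pBluescript KS-based donor plasmid for recombinase-mediated cassette exchange in Drosophila. It is built on the pBS-KS-attB1-2-PT-SA-SD-1 backbone from the MiMIC toolkit. In E. coli it replicates at high copy from a ColE1/pUC origin and is selected with ampicillin through the β-lactamase gene. The backbone also retains an f1 origin, lacZα and lac regulatory remnants, and flanking T7 and T3 promoters.

The payload lies between two φC31 attB sites in inverted orientation. These allow φC31 integrase to swap the cassette into the paired attP sites of a genomic MiMIC transposon insertion. The roughly 1.6 kb insert is recorded as T2A-QF2-Hsp70, and the plasmid name indicates a splice acceptor in reading phase 1 ahead of it. The automated annotation does not label the splice acceptor, T2A, QF2 or Hsp70 segments individually, and marks only a fragment of the multiple cloning site in this interval. The Hsp70 element presumably supplies the 3′ termination and polyadenylation sequence, though the record does not say so.

When the cassette sits in the correct orientation in a coding intron of matching phase, the splice acceptor captures the host gene's transcript as an artificial exon. The T2A peptide then causes ribosomal skipping, which releases QF2 as a separate protein from the truncated native product. QF2 is a transcriptional activator of the Q binary expression system, so it is produced in the endogenous pattern of the trapped gene and can drive QUAS-controlled transgenes. The stated purpose is to convert MiMIC lines with phase 1 coding-intron insertions into gene-specific QF2 drivers.
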