Addgene plasmid #62945: pBS-KS-attB2-SA(1)-T2A-QF2-Hsp70
Purpose: Creating QF2 drivers from MiMIC lines with inserts into coding introns in Phase 1
Depositing lab: Benjamin White. Depositing organization: National Institute of Mental Health (NIMH). Publication: Plug-and-play genetic access to drosophila cell types using exchangeable exon cassettes. Diao F, Ironfield H, Luan H, Diao F, Shropshire WC, Ewer J, Marr E, Potter CJ, Landgraf M, White BH. Cell Rep. 2015 Mar 3;10(8):1410-21. doi: 10.1016/j.celrep.2015.01.059. Epub 2015 Feb 26. PubMed 25732830.
Backbone
  Vector backbone: pBS-KS-attB1-2-PT-SA-SD-1
  Backbone manufacturer: Hugo Bellen
  Backbone size w/o insert (bp): 3394
  Total vector size (bp): 5023
Growth in bacteria
  Bacterial resistance: Ampicillin, 100 μg/mL
  Growth temperature: 37°C
  Growth strain: DH5alpha
  Copy number: High Copy
Gene/Insert
  Gene/Insert name: T2A-QF2-Hsp70
  Insert size (bp): 1615
Terms and licenses: Academic/Nonprofit Terms; Industry Terms: Not Available to Industry
Depositor comments: This plasmid was generated by the laboratory of Christopher Potter and is based on the QF2 construct (http://www.addgene.org/46115/) published at: http://dx.doi.org/10.1038/nmeth.3250 Other reference: Venken KJT, et al, 2011, MiMIC: a highly versatile transposon insertion resource for engineering Drosophila melanogaster genes. Nature Method: 8:737-744.
How to cite: pBS-KS-attB2-SA(1)-T2A-QF2-Hsp70 was a gift from Benjamin White (Addgene plasmid # 62945 ; http://n2t.net/addgene:62945 ; RRID:Addgene_62945)
