>Addgene plasmid #62945 | pBS-KS-attB2-SA(1)-T2A-QF2-Hsp70 | addgene partial sequence | sequence record 110812 | M13pUC-Fwd 5'-CCCAGTCACGACGTTGTAAAACG-3'
GACTCACTATAGGGCGAATTGGAGCTCGCTAGCGATGTAGGTCACGGTCTCGAAGCCGCGGTGCGGGTGC
CAGGGCGTGCCCTTGGGCTCCCCGGGCGCGTACTCCACCTCACCCATCTGGTCCATCATGATGGTCGACT
CTAGAAGTCGATCCAACATGGCGACTTGTCCCATCCCCGGCATGTTTAAATATACTAATTATTCTTGAAC
TAATTTTAATCAACCGATTTATCTCTCTTCCGCAGGTGGCGGAGGTTCCGGTGGAAGCGGAGGTAGCGGC
GGATCCGAGGGCCGCGGCAGCCTGCTGACCTGCGGCGATGTGGAGGAGAACCCCGGGCCCATGCCACCCA
AGCGCAAAACGCTTAACGCTGCGGCTGAGGCTAACGCTCATGCCGACGGACACGCCGACGGAAACGCCGA
CGGACACGTGGCCAATACGGCCGCGTCCTCGAATAATGCGAGGTTCGCTGATCTCACTAACATCGATACT
CCGGGTCTGGGACCCACAACTACGACCCTGCTCGTGGAACCAGCACGCTCAAAGCGTCAACGAGTGTCCC
GCGCATGCGACCAGTGCCGTGCAGCCCGAGAGAAATGCGACGGAATACAGCCTGCGTGTTTCCCGTGCGT
TTCCCAGGGAAGGTCCTGCACTTATCAGGCTTCGCCGAAAAAGAGGGGAGTTCAAACCGGTTATATTCGT
ACGCTGGAGCTCGCCCTCGCCTGGATGTTTGAAAATGTCGCGCGTTCCGAAGATGCCTTGCATAACCTCC
TCGTCCGTGACGCCGGACAAGGATCAGCTCTGCTCGTTGGTAAAGATTCGCCGGCTGCCGAGCGACTCCA
TGCCCGTTGGGCTACTAGCCGTGTCAATAAGAGCATTACCCGCCTCCTCCGTCAGTTGGAGCTCCCTCCT
ACCGCCACGGCTACGGCCTCGATAATGCCGCACGTGATGGAGCAGCCTCTCAGTACCAGCATTAACCCCG
TCAA
