>Addgene plasmid #62945 | pBS-KS-attB2-SA(1)-T2A-QF2-Hsp70 | addgene partial sequence | sequence record 110815 | M13-Rev 5'-CAGGAAACAGCTATGACC-3'
AGGCATACCTCCTAAGGGAACAAAAGCTGGGTACCATGCATGATGTAGGTCACGGTCTCGAAGCCGCGGT
GCGGGTGCCAGGGCGTGCCCTTGGGCTCCCCGGGCGCGTACTCCACCTCACCCATCTGGTCCATCATGAT
GGTCGACAAGCTTAGAAGTTCAAATGGGCTTTCATATTTACTTTTTTCTCTGAGTGGGTAAGGTCATTGT
GGGGTCTTAAGGGCTAAAGGGTAGTGATGATGAAGGCATTTGATGCCATTGTTCAATAACTTACCTCCGG
AACCTCCGCTTCCACCGCTACCTCCGGATCTTTAATTAAAAACGAGTTTTTAAGCAAACTCACTCCCTGA
CAATAAAAACGAATTATCTTTAAATAAATATATTCTATTTATTAACCAAGTAGCTAATATAGCTAAAATC
AATTTGTTGCTAACTTAAAACTAACATAATTATGTATTAGTTATTTACATTCTTTTGGTTGGTTACAACC
AAATAAATAATATCACTTTTAAAAACTTAAGCCAGAACTGAATAATTTCTATTTGGCTTTAGTCGACGGT
ATCGATAAGCTTCTGAATAAGCCCTCGTAATATATTTTCATGAAGAATTTAGGTCCAAAAAAAAGATGGG
CATTAATTCTAGTCATTTAAAAAATTCTATAGATCAGAGGTTACATGGCCAAGATTGAAACTTAGAGGAG
TATAGTTACATAAAAGAAGGCAAAACGATGTATAAATGAAAGAAATTGAGATGGTGCACGATGCACAGTT
GAAGTGAACTTGCGGGGTTTTTCAGTATCTACGATTCATTTTATTAATTAACCTAGGTCACTGTTCGTAT
GTATTAATGTCGGAG
